>Addgene plasmid #175111 | pLV Tmem43-V5 | addgene full sequence | sequence record 351763 | Addgene NGS Result
TGGAAGGGCTAATTCACTCCCAAAGAAGACAAGATATCCTTGATCTGTGGATCTACCACACACAAGGCTA
CTTCCCTGATTAGCAGAACTACACACCAGGGCCAGGGGTCAGATATCCACTGACCTTTGGATGGTGCTAC
AAGCTAGTACCAGTTGAGCCAGATAAGGTAGAAGAGGCCAATAAAGGAGAGAACACCAGCTTGTTACACC
CTGTGAGCCTGCATGGGATGGATGACCCGGAGAGAGAAGTGTTAGAGTGGAGGTTTGACAGCCGCCTAGC
ATTTCATCACGTGGCCCGAGAGCTGCATCCGGAGTACTTCAAGAACTGCTGATATCGAGCTTGCTACAAG
GGACTTTCCGCTGGGGACTTTCCAGGGAGGCGTGGCCTGGGCGGGACTGGGGAGTGGCGAGCCCTCAGAT
CCTGCATATAAGCAGCTGCTTTTTGCCTGTACTGGGTCTCTCTGGTTAGACCAGATCTGAGCCTGGGAGC
TCTCTGGCTAACTAGGGAACCCACTGCTTAAGCCTCAATAAAGCTTGCCTTGAGTGCTTCAAGTAGTGTG
TGCCCGTCTGTTGTGTGACTCTGGTAACTAGAGATCCCTCAGACCCTTTTAGTCAGTGTGGAAAATCTCT
AGCAGTGGCGCCCGAACAGGGACTTGAAAGCGAAAGGGAAACCAGAGGAGCTCTCTCGACGCAGGACTCG
GCTTGCTGAAGCGCGCACGGCAAGAGGCGAGGGGCGGCGACTGGTGAGTACGCCAAAAATTTTGACTAGC
GGAGGCTAGAAGGAGAGAGATGGGTGCGAGAGCGTCAGTATTAAGCGGGGGAGAATTAGATCGCGATGGG
AAAAAATTCGGTTAAGGCCAGGGGGAAAGAAAAAATATAAATTAAAACATATAGTATGGGCAAGCAGGGA
GCTAGAACGATTCGCAGTTAATCCTGGCCTGTTAGAAACATCAGAAGGCTGTAGACAAATACTGGGACAG
CTACAACCATCCCTTCAGACAGGATCAGAAGAACTTAGATCATTATATAATACAGTAGCAACCCTCTATT
GTGTGCATCAAAGGATAGAGATAAAAGACACCAAGGAAGCTTTAGACAAGATAGAGGAAGAGCAAAACAA
AAGTAAGACCACCGCACAGCAAGCGGCCGGCCGCTGATCTTCAGACCTGGAGGAGGAGATATGAGGGACA
ATTGGAGAAGTGAATTATATAAATATAAAGTAGTAAAAATTGAACCATTAGGAGTAGCACCCACCAAGGC
AAAGAGAAGAGTGGTGCAGAGAGAAAAAAGAGCAGTGGGAATAGGAGCTTTGTTCCTTGGGTTCTTGGGA
GCAGCAGGAAGCACTATGGGCGCAGCGTCAATGACGCTGACGGTACAGGCCAGACAATTATTGTCTGGTA
TAGTGCAGCAGCAGAACAATTTGCTGAGGGCTATTGAGGCGCAACAGCATCTGTTGCAACTCACAGTCTG
GGGCATCAAGCAGCTCCAGGCAAGAATCCTGGCTGTGGAAAGATACCTAAAGGATCAACAGCTCCTGGGG
ATTTGGGGTTGCTCTGGAAAACTCATTTGCACCACTGCTGTGCCTTGGAATGCTAGTTGGAGTAATAAAT
CTCTGGAACAGATTTGGAATCACACGACCTGGATGGAGTGGGACAGAGAAATTAACAATTACACAAGCTT
AATACACTCCTTAATTGAAGAATCGCAAAACCAGCAAGAAAAGAATGAACAAGAATTATTGGAATTAGAT
AAATGGGCAAGTTTGTGGAATTGGTTTAACATAACAAATTGGCTGTGGTATATAAAATTATTCATAATGA
TAGTAGGAGGCTTGGTAGGTTTAAGAATAGTTTTTGCTGTACTTTCTATAGTGAATAGAGTTAGGCAGGG
ATATTCACCATTATCGTTTCAGACCCACCTCCCAACCCCGAGGGGACCCGACAGGCCCGAAGGAATAGAA
GAAGAAGGTGGAGAGAGAGACAGAGACAGATCCATTCGATTAGTGAACGGATCTCGACGGTATCGCCTTT
AAAAGAAAAGGGGGGATTGGGGGGTACAGTGCAGGGGAAAGAATAGTAGACATAATAGCAACAGACATAC
AAACTAAAGAATTACAAAAACAAATTACAAAAATTCAAAATTTTCGGGTTTATTACAGGGACAGCAGAGA
TCCAGTTTATCGATGAGGCCCTTTCGTCTTCACTCGAGGTGCCCGTCAGTGGGCAGAGCGCACATCGCCC
ACAGTCCCCGAGAAGTTGGGGGGAGGGGTCGGCAATTGAACCGGTGCCTAGAGAAGGTGGCGCGGGGTAA
ACTGGGAAAGTGATGTCGTGTACTGGCTCCGCCTTTTTCCCGAGGGTGGGGGAGAACCGTATATAAGTGC
AGTAGTCGCCGTGAACGTTCTTTTTCGCAACGGGTTTGCCGCCAGAACACAGGTAAGTGCCGTGTGTGGT
TCCCGCGGGCCTGGCCTCTTTACGGGTTATGGCCCTTGCGTGCCTTGAATTACTTCCACCTGGCTGCAGT
ACGTGATTCTTGATCCCGAGCTTCGGGTTGGAAGTGGGTGGGAGAGTTCGAGGCCTTGCGCTTAAGGAGC
CCCTTCGCCTCGTGCTTGAGTTGAGGCCTGGCCTGGGCGCTGGGGCCGCCGCGTGCGAATCTGGTGGCAC
CTTCGCGCCTGTCTCGCTGCTTTCGATAAGTCTCTAGCCATTTAAAATTTTTGATGACCTGCTGCGACGC
TTTTTTTCTGGCAAGATAGTCTTGTAAATGCGGGCCAAGATCTGCACACTGGTATTTCGGTTTTTGGGGC
CGCGGGCGGCGACGGGGCCCGTGCGTCCCAGCGCACATGTTCGGCGAGGCGGGGCCTGCGAGCGCGGCCA
CCGAGAATCGGACGGGGGTAGTCTCAAGCTGGCCGGCCTGCTCTGGTGCCTGGCCTCGCGCCGCCGTGTA
TCGCCCCGCCCTGGGCGGCAAGGCTGGCCCGGTCGGCACCAGTTGCGTGAGCGGAAAGATGGCCGCTTCC
CGGCCCTGCTGCAGGGAGCTCAAAATGGAGGACGCGGCGCTCGGGAGAGCGGGCGGGTGAGTCACCCACA
CAAAGGAAAAGGGCCTTTCCGTCCTCAGCCGTCGCTTCATGTGACTCCACGGAGTACCGGGCGCCGTCCA
GGCACCTCGATTAGTTCTCGAGCTTTTGGAGTACGTCGTCTTTAGGTTGGGGGGAGGGGTTTTATGCGAT
GGAGTTTCCCCACACTGAGTGGGTGGAGACTGAAGTTAGGCCAGCTTGGCACTTGATGTAATTCTCCTTG
GAATTTGCCCTTTTTGAGTTTGGATCTTGGTTCATTCTCAAGCCTCAGACAGTGGTTCAAAGTTTTTTTC
TTCCATTTCAGGTGTCGTGAGGATCCGCCATCGGCCCGCCCGCCGCCATGGCAGCGAACTATTCCAGTAC
CAGCAGCAGGAAAGAACATGTCAAAGTGACTTCTGAGCCCCAGCCAGGCTTCCTGGAGCGGCTGAGTGAG
ACTTCGGGCGGGATGTTCGTGGGGCTAATGACCTTCTTACTCTCCTTCTACTTAATTTTCACCAACGAGG
GCCGAGCACTGAAGACAGCCACATCGCTTGCAGAGGGGCTGTCACTCGTGGTGTCCCCTGACAGCATCCA
TAGTGTAGCTCCGGAGAATGAAGGAAGACTGGTACACATAATCGGGGCCCTGCGGACTTCCAAGCTCTTG
TCTGACCCAAATTATGGGGTCCATCTACCAGCTGTGAAACTGCGACGGCATGTGGAGATGTACCAGTGGG
TGGAGACAGAAGAGTCCAGTGAGTACACGGAGGACGGACAGGTGAAGAAGGAGACAAAGTACTCCTACAA
CACAGAGTGGAGGTCAGAAATTGTCAACAGCAGAAACTTTGACCGAGAGATTGGCCACAAAAACCCCAGT
GCCATGGCAGTGGAGTCTTTCACAGCGACCGCCCCCTTTGTCCAGATTGGCAGGTTTTTTCTCTCAGCAG
GCCTCATTGACAAGATTGACAACTTCAAGGCCCTGAGCCTGGCCAAGCTGGAGGACCCCCATGTGGACAT
CATTCGCCGCGGAGACTTTTTCTACCACAGTGAAAACCCTAAATACCCGGAGGTTGGTGATGTGCGAGTC
TCCTTTTCTTATGCGGGACTGAGCAGCGATGACCCTGACCTGGGCCCGGCTCACGTGGTTACTGTGATTG
CCCGGCAACGAGGTGACCAACTAATCCCATATTCCACCAAGTCCGGGGACACCTTGTTGCTCCTGCACCA
TGGGGACTTCTCAGCTGAGGAGGTGTTTCGTAGAGAACAGAAGAGCAATTCCATGAAGACATGGGGCCTG
CGGGCGGCTGGATGGATGGCCATGTTTATGGGCCTCAACCTCATGACACGGATCCTCTACACCCTAGTGG
ACTGGTTTCCTGTCTTCCGAGACCTTGTCAACATTGGCCTGAAAGCCTTTGCCTTCTGTGTGGCCACTTC
CCTGACCCTGTTGACTGTGGCTGCTGGCTGGCTCTTCTACCGACCGCTGTGGGCTGCTCTAATCGGCTGC
CTGGCTCTGGTGCCCATTATCATTGCACGGACCCGGGTGCCAGCCAAAAAGCTGGAGGGTGGGCCGGGCG
GGGGTGGCGGGGGAGGTAAGCCTATCCCTAACCCTCTCCTCGGTCTCGATTCTACGTGAGTTTAAACTTC
GAAACGCGTGAATTCCTCGAGGGCGGCCGCTCTAGAGTCGACGGGCCGCGGTAACAATTGTTAACTAACT
TAAGCTAGCAACGGTTTCCCTCTAGCGGGATCAATTCCGCCCCCCCCCCCTAACGTTACTGGCCGAAGCC
GCTTGGAATAAGGCCGGTGTGCGTTTGTCTATATGTTATTTTCCACCATATTGCCGTCTTTTGGCAATGT
GAGGGCCCGGAAACCTGGCCCTGTCTTCTTGACGAGCATTCCTAGGGGTCTTTCCCCTCTCGCCAAAGGA
ATGCAAGGTCTGTTGAATGTCGTGAAGGAAGCAGTTCCTCTGGAAGCTTCTTGAAGACAAACAACGTCTG
TAGCGACCCTTTGCAGGCAGCGGAACCCCCCACCTGGCGACAGGTGCCTCTGCGGCCAAAAGCCACGTGT
ATAAGATACACCTGCAAAGGCGGCACAACCCCAGTGCCACGTTGTGAGTTGGATAGTTGTGGAAAGAGTC
AAATGGCTCTCCTCAAGCGTATTCAACAAGGGGCTGAAGGATGCCCAGAAGGTACCCCATTGTATGGGAT
CTGATCTGGGGCCTCGGTGCACATGCTTTACATGTGTTTAGTCGAGGTTAAAAAAACGTCTAGGCCCCCC
GAACCACGGGGACGTGGTTTTCCTTTGAAAAACACGATAATACCATGACCGAGTACAAGCCCACGGTGCG
CCTCGCCACCCGCGACGACGTCCCCAGGGCCGTACGCACCCTCGCCGCCGCGTTCGCCGACTACCCCGCC
ACGCGCCACACCGTCGATCCGGACCGCCACATCGAGCGGGTCACCGAGCTGCAAGAACTCTTCCTCACGC
GCGTCGGGCTCGACATCGGCAAGGTGTGGGTCGCGGACGACGGCGCCGCGGTGGCGGTCTGGACCACGCC
GGAGAGCGTCGAAGCGGGGGCGGTGTTCGCCGAGATCGGCCCGCGCATGGCCGAGTTGAGCGGTTCCCGG
CTGGCCGCGCAGCAACAGATGGAAGGCCTCCTGGCGCCGCACCGGCCCAAGGAGCCCGCGTGGTTCCTGG
CCACCGTCGGCGTCTCGCCCGACCACCAGGGCAAGGGTCTGGGCAGCGCCGTCGTGCTCCCCGGAGTGGA
GGCGGCCGAGCGCGCCGGGGTGCCCGCCTTCCTGGAGACCTCCGCGCCCCGCAACCTCCCCTTCTACGAG
CGGCTCGGCTTCACCGTCACCGCCGACGTCGAGGTGCCCGAAGGACCGCGCACCTGGTGCATGACCCGCA
AGCCCGGTGCCTGACCCGGGCGGGGCGCGTCTGGAACAATCAACCTCTGGATTACAAAATTTGTGAAAGA
TTGACTGGTATTCTTAACTATGTTGCTCCTTTTACGCTATGTGGATACGCTGCTTTAATGCCTTTGTATC
ATGCTATTGCTTCCCGTATGGCTTTCATTTTCTCCTCCTTGTATAAATCCTGGTTGCTGTCTCTTTATGA
GGAGTTGTGGCCCGTTGTCAGGCAACGTGGCGTGGTGTGCACTGTGTTTGCTGACGCAACCCCCACTGGT
TGGGGCATTGCCACCACCTGTCAGCTCCTTTCCGGGACTTTCGCTTTCCCCCTCCCTATTGCCACGGCGG
AACTCATCGCCGCCTGCCTTGCCCGCTGCTGGACAGGGGCTCGGCTGTTGGGCACTGACAATTCCGTGGT
GTTGTCGGGGAAGCTGACGTCCTTTCCATGGCTGCTCGCCTGTGTTGCCACCTGGATTCTGCGCGGGACG
TCCTTCTGCTACGTCCCTTCGGCCCTCAATCCAGCGGACCTTCCTTCCCGCGGCCTGCTGCCGGCTCTGC
GGCCTCTTCCGCGTCTTCGCCTTCGCCCTCAGACGAGTCGGATCTCCCTTTGGGCCGCCTCCCCGCCTGG
AATTAATTCTGCAGTCGAGACCTAGAAAAACATGGAGCAATCACAAGTAGCAATACAGCAGCTACCAATG
CTGATTGTGCCTGGCTAGAAGCACAAGAGGAGGAGGAGGTGGGTTTTCCAGTCACACCTCAGGTACCTTT
AAGACCAATGACTTACAAGGCAGCTGTAGATCTTAGCCACTTTTTAAAAGAAAAGAGGGGACTGGAAGGG
CTAATTCACTCCCAACGAAGACAAGATATCCTTGATCTGTGGATCTACCACACACAAGGCTACTTCCCTG
ATTAGCAGAACTACACACCAGGGCCAGGGGTCAGATATCCACTGACCTTTGGATGGTGCTACAAGCTAGT
ACCAGTTGAGCCAGATAAGGTAGAAGAGGCCAATAAAGGAGAGAACACCAGCTTGTTACACCCTGTGAGC
CTGCATGGGATGGATGACCCGGAGAGAGAAGTGTTAGAGTGGAGGTTTGACAGCCGCCTAGCATTTCATC
ACGTGGCCCGAGAGCTGCATCCGGAGTACTTCAAGAACTGCTGATATCGAGCTTGCTACAAGGGACTTTC
CGCTGGGGACTTTCCAGGGAGGCGTGGCCTGGGCGGGACTGGGGAGTGGCGAGCCCTCAGATCCTGCATA
TAAGCAGCTGCTTTTTGCCTGTACTGGGTCTCTCTGGTTAGACCAGATCTGAGCCTGGGAGCTCTCTGGC
TAACTAGGGAACCCACTGCTTAAGCCTCAATAAAGCTTGCCTTGAGTGCTTCAAGTAGTGTGTGCCCGTC
TGTTGTGTGACTCTGGTAACTAGAGATCCCTCAGACCCTTTTAGTCAGTGTGGAAAATCTCTAGCAGTAG
TAGTTCATGTCATCTTATTATTCAGTATTTATAACTTGCAAAGAAATGAATATCAGAGAGTGAGAGGCCT
TGACATTGCTAGCGTTTACCGTCGACCTCTAGCTAGAGCTTGGCGTAATCATGGTCATAGCTGTTTCCTG
TGTGAAATTGTTATCCGCTCACAATTCCACACAACATACGAGCCGGAAGCATAAAGTGTAAAGCCTGGGG
TGCCTAATGAGTGAGCTAACTCACATTAATTGCGTTGCGCTCACTGCCCGCTTTCCAGTCGGGAAACCTG
TCGTGCCAGCTGCATTAATGAATCGGCCAACGCGCGGGGAGAGGCGGTTTGCGTATTGGGCGCTCTTCCG
CTTCCTCGCTCACTGACTCGCTGCGCTCGGTCGTTCGGCTGCGGCGAGCGGTATCAGCTCACTCAAAGGC
GGTAATACGGTTATCCACAGAATCAGGGGATAACGCAGGAAAGAACATGTGAGCAAAAGGCCAGCAAAAG
GCCAGGAACCGTAAAAAGGCCGCGTTGCTGGCGTTTTTCCATAGGCTCCGCCCCCCTGACGAGCATCACA
AAAATCGACGCTCAAGTCAGAGGTGGCGAAACCCGACAGGACTATAAAGATACCAGGCGTTTCCCCCTGG
AAGCTCCCTCGTGCGCTCTCCTGTTCCGACCCTGCCGCTTACCGGATACCTGTCCGCCTTTCTCCCTTCG
GGAAGCGTGGCGCTTTCTCATAGCTCACGCTGTAGGTATCTCAGTTCGGTGTAGGTCGTTCGCTCCAAGC
TGGGCTGTGTGCACGAACCCCCCGTTCAGCCCGACCGCTGCGCCTTATCCGGTAACTATCGTCTTGAGTC
CAACCCGGTAAGACACGACTTATCGCCACTGGCAGCAGCCACTGGTAACAGGATTAGCAGAGCGAGGTAT
GTAGGCGGTGCTACAGAGTTCTTGAAGTGGTGGCCTAACTACGGCTACACTAGAAGAACAGTATTTGGTA
TCTGCGCTCTGCTGAAGCCAGTTACCTTCGGAAAAAGAGTTGGTAGCTCTTGATCCGGCAAACAAACCAC
CGCTGGTAGCGGTGGTTTTTTTGTTTGCAAGCAGCAGATTACGCGCAGAAAAAAAGGATCTCAAGAAGAT
CCTTTGATCTTTTCTACGGGGTCTGACGCTCAGTGGAACGAAAACTCACGTTAAGGGATTTTGGTCATGA
GATTATCAAAAAGGATCTTCACCTAGATCCTTTTAAATTAAAAATGAAGTTTTAAATCAATCTAAAGTAT
ATATGAGTAAACTTGGTCTGACAGTTACCAATGCTTAATCAGTGAGGCACCTATCTCAGCGATCTGTCTA
TTTCGTTCATCCATAGTTGCCTGACTCCCCGTCGTGTAGATAACTACGATACGGGAGGGCTTACCATCTG
GCCCCAGTGCTGCAATGATACCGCGAGACCCACGCTCACCGGCTCCAGATTTATCAGCAATAAACCAGCC
AGCCGGAAGGGCCGAGCGCAGAAGTGGTCCTGCAACTTTATCCGCCTCCATCCAGTCTATTAATTGTTGC
CGGGAAGCTAGAGTAAGTAGTTCGCCAGTTAATAGTTTGCGCAACGTTGTTGCCATTGCTACAGGCATCG
TGGTGTCACGCTCGTCGTTTGGTATGGCTTCATTCAGCTCCGGTTCCCAACGATCAAGGCGAGTTACATG
ATCCCCCATGTTGTGCAAAAAAGCGGTTAGCTCCTTCGGTCCTCCGATCGTTGTCAGAAGTAAGTTGGCC
GCAGTGTTATCACTCATGGTTATGGCAGCACTGCATAATTCTCTTACTGTCATGCCATCCGTAAGATGCT
TTTCTGTGACTGGTGAGTACTCAACCAAGTCATTCTGAGAATAGTGTATGCGGCGACCGAGTTGCTCTTG
CCCGGCGTCAATACGGGATAATACCGCGCCACATAGCAGAACTTTAAAAGTGCTCATCATTGGAAAACGT
TCTTCGGGGCGAAAACTCTCAAGGATCTTACCGCTGTTGAGATCCAGTTCGATGTAACCCACTCGTGCAC
CCAACTGATCTTCAGCATCTTTTACTTTCACCAGCGTTTCTGGGTGAGCAAAAACAGGAAGGCAAAATGC
CGCAAAAAAGGGAATAAGGGCGACACGGAAATGTTGAATACTCATACTCTTCCTTTTTCAATATTATTGA
AGCATTTATCAGGGTTATTGTCTCATGAGCGGATACATATTTGAATGTATTTAGAAAAATAAACAAATAG
GGGTTCCGCGCACATTTCCCCGAAAAGTGCCACCTGACGTCGACGGATCGGGAGATCAACTTGTTTATTG
CAGCTTATAATGGTTACAAATAAAGCAATAGCATCACAAATTTCACAAATAAAGCATTTTTTTCACTGCA
TTCTAGTTGTGGTTTGTCCAAACTCATCAATGTATCTTATCATGTCTGGATCAACTGGATAACTCAAGCT
AACCAAAATCATCCCAAACTTCCCACCCCATACCCTATTACCACTGCCAATTACCTGTGGTTTCATTTAC
TCTAAACCTGTGATTCCTCTGAATTATTTTCATTTTAAAGAAATTGTATTTGTTAAATATGTACTACAAA
CTTAGTAGT
Features (pLannotate 1.2.2; 24 found; start..end, strand, type, name):
    377..634     +  LTR            5' LTR (truncated): truncated 5' long terminal repeat (LTR) from HIV-1
    681..806     +  misc_feature   HIV-1 Ψ: packaging signal of human immunodeficiency virus type 1
    790..1128    +  CDS            HIV-1 gag (fragment): gag protein from human immunodeficiency virus 1; gag
   1303..1536    +  misc_feature   RRE: The Rev response element (RRE) of HIV-1 allows for Rev-dependent mRNA export from the nucleus to the cytoplasm.
   1913..2013    +  CDS            Rev (fragment): human immunodeficiency virus 1 (HIV-1) Rev protein; rev; enhances nuclear export of unspliced and incompletely spliced viral mRNAs
   2028..2143    +  misc_feature   cPPT/CTS: central polypurine tract and central termination sequence of HIV-1 (lacking the first T)
   2221..2432    +  promoter       EF-1α core promoter: core promoter for human elongation factor EF-1α
   2433..3371    +  intron         EF-1α intron A: intron upstream of the start codon of human EF-1α
   3408..4607    +  CDS            Tmem43: TMM43_MOUSE - Experimental evidence at protein level: Swiss-Prot protein existence level 1. May have an important role in maintaining nuclear envelope structure by organizing protein complexes at the inner nuclear membrane. Required for retaining emerin at the inner nuclear membrane. From Mus musculus (Mouse).
   4635..4676    +  CDS            V5 tag: epitope tag from simian virus 5
   4801..5362    +  misc_feature   IRES: internal ribosome entry site (IRES) of the encephalomyocarditis virus (EMCV)
   5365..5964    +  CDS            PuroR: puromycin N-acetyltransferase; pac from Streptomyces alboniger; confers resistance to puromycin
   5988..6576    +  misc_feature   WPRE: woodchuck hepatitis virus posttranscriptional regulatory element
   6593..7111    +  CDS            nef (fragment): NEF_HV1BR - Experimental evidence at protein level: Swiss-Prot protein existence level 1. Extracellular Nef protein targets CD4(+) T-lymphocytes for apoptosis by interacting with CXCR4 surface receptors (PubMed:14990729). From Human immunodeficiency virus type 1 group M subtype B (isolate BRU/LAI) (HIV-1).
   7159..7416    +  LTR            5' LTR (truncated): truncated 5' long terminal repeat (LTR) from HIV-1
   7568..7584    -  protein_bind   lac operator: The lac repressor binds to the lac operator to inhibit transcription in E. coli. This inhibition can be relieved by adding lactose or isopropyl-β-D-thiogalactopyranoside (IPTG). lac repressor encoded by lacI
   7592..7622    -  promoter       lac promoter: promoter for the E. coli lac operon
   7637..7658    -  protein_bind   CAP binding site: CAP binding activates transcription in the presence of cAMP. E. coli catabolite activator protein
   7671..7763    -  CDS            lacI (fragment): lac repressor; lacI; The lac repressor binds to the lac operator to inhibit transcription in E. coli. This inhibition can be relieved by adding lactose or isopropyl-β-D-thiogalactopyranoside (IPTG).
   7946..8534    -  rep_origin     ori: high-copy-number ColE1/pMB1/pBR322/pUC origin of replication
   8705..9565    -  CDS            AmpR: β-lactamase; bla; confers resistance to ampicillin, carbenicillin, and related antibiotics
   9566..9670    -  promoter       AmpR promoter: bla
   9718..9852    +  polyA_signal   SV40 poly(A) signal: SV40 polyadenylation signal
  10019..329     +  CDS            nef (fragment) (across the origin): NEF_HV1BR - Experimental evidence at protein level: Swiss-Prot protein existence level 1. Extracellular Nef protein targets CD4(+) T-lymphocytes for apoptosis by interacting with CXCR4 surface receptors (PubMed:14990729). From Human immunodeficiency virus type 1 group M subtype B (isolate BRU/LAI) (HIV-1).
