[The description below was written by a language model from this plasmid's Addgene catalogue record and pLannotate feature annotations shown in this document.]
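Description:
pLV Tmem43-V5 is an HIV-1-derived lentiviral transfer plasmid for expressing mouse Tmem43 (also known as LUMA) with a C-terminal V5 epitope tag in mammalian cells. It was built by Gibson cloning into the pLV-EF1a-IRES-Puro backbone. In bacteria it is maintained through a high-copy ColE1/pUC-type origin and selected with ampicillin via the β-lactamase gene. The sequenced record is about 10 kb.

The viral portion is bounded by two annotated HIV-1 LTR segments, each preceded by nef-derived sequence. It carries the Ψ packaging signal with a short gag fragment, the Rev response element for Rev-dependent nuclear export of the genomic RNA, and the cPPT/CTS element that aids nuclear import and transduction. Because these are only cis-acting elements and gene fragments, virus production depends on packaging and envelope functions supplied separately.

Between the LTRs, the human EF-1α core promoter with its intron A drives a single bicistronic transcript. The Tmem43 coding sequence and V5 tag come first, followed by an EMCV IRES that allows translation of puromycin N-acetyltransferase. Puromycin selection therefore enriches for cells expressing the tagged protein. A WPRE downstream of the cassette enhances transcript stability and expression.

Tmem43 is annotated as an inner nuclear membrane protein involved in nuclear envelope organisation and emerin retention. The construct suits stable, selectable expression of the V5-tagged protein for detection or localisation, and the associated publication concerns proximity-labelling proteomics of nuclear envelope proteins.
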