Addgene plasmid #175111: pLV Tmem43-V5
Purpose: Lentiviral expression of mouse Tmem43-V5
Depositing lab: Larry Gerace. Depositing organization: Scripps California (The Scripps Research Institute). Publication: Shared and Distinctive Neighborhoods of Emerin and Lamin B Receptor Revealed by Proximity Labeling and Quantitative Proteomics. Cheng LC, Zhang X, Abhinav K, Nguyen JA, Baboo S, Martinez-Bartolome S, Branon TC, Ting AY, Loose E, Yates JR 3rd, Gerace L. J Proteome Res. 2022 Sep 2;21(9):2197-2210. doi: 10.1021/acs.jproteome.2c00281. Epub 2022 Aug 16. PubMed 35972904.
Backbone
  Vector backbone: pLV-EF1a-IRES-Puro
  Backbone manufacturer: Tobias Meyer (Addgene plasmid # 85132)
  Vector type: Mammalian Expression, Lentiviral
Growth in bacteria
  Bacterial resistance: Ampicillin, 100 μg/mL
  Growth temperature: 30°C
  Growth strain: NEB Stable
  Copy number: High Copy
Gene/Insert
  Gene/Insert name: Tmem43
  Species: M. musculus (mouse)
  Entrez Gene: Tmem43 (a.k.a. 1200015A22Rik, LU, LUMA)
  Tag / fusion protein: V5 (C terminal on insert)
  Cloning method: Gibson Cloning
Terms and licenses: Academic/Nonprofit Terms; Industry Terms: Not Available to Industry
How to cite: pLV Tmem43-V5 was a gift from Larry Gerace (Addgene plasmid # 175111 ; http://n2t.net/addgene:175111 ; RRID:Addgene_175111)
